>Addgene plasmid #21761 | pET28CLY2 | addgene partial sequence | sequence record 27537 | 21761 with YFP-rev-primer (CTGCAGGCCGTAGCCGAAGG)
CGGGCAGCTTGCCGGTGGTGCAGATGAACTTCAGGGTCAGCTTGCCGTAGGTGGCATCGCCCTCGCCCTC
GCCGGACACGCTGAACTTGTGGCCGTTTACGTCGCCGTCCAGCTCGACCAGGATGGGCACCACCCCGGTG
AACAGCTCCTCGCCCTTGCTCACCATGGTGCTACCTCCGGATCCACCACTACCACCGGATCCACCACGAA
TTCCGGACTTGTACAGCTCGTCCATGCCGAGAGTGATCCCGGCGGCGGTCACGAACTCCAGCAGGACCAT
GTGATCGCGCTTCTCGTTGGGGTCTTTGCTCAGGGCGGACTGGGTGCTCAGGTAGTGGTTGTCGGGCAGC
AGCACGGGGCCGTCGCCGATGGGGGTGTTCTGCTGGTAGTGGTCGGCGAGCTGCACGCTGCCGTCCTCGA
TGTTGTGGCGGATCTTGAAGTTGGCCTTGATGCCGTTCTTCTGCTTGTCGGCGGTGATATAGACGTTGTG
GCTGATGTAGTTGTACTCCAGCTTGTGCCCCAGGATGTTGCCGTCCTCCTTGAAGTCGATGCCCTTCAGC
TCGATGCGGTTCACCAGGGTGTCGCCCTCGAACTTCACCTCGGCGCGGGTCTTGTAGTTGCCGTCGTCCT
TGAAGAAGATGGTGCGCTCCTGGACGTAGCCTTCGGGCATGGCGGACTTGAAGAAGTCGTGC
