>Addgene plasmid #21761 | pET28CLY2 | addgene partial sequence | sequence record 27538 | 21761 with T7
TTTTGTTTAACTTTAAGAAGGAGATATACTATGGGCAGCAGCCATCATCATCATCATCACAGCAGCGGCC
TGGTGCCGCGCGGCAGCCATATGGTGAGCAAGGGCGAGGAGCTGTTCACCGGGGTGGTGCCCATCCTGGT
CGAGCTGGACGGCGACGTAAACGGCCACAAGTTCAGCGTGTCCGGCGAGGGCGAGGGCGATGCCACCTAC
GGCAAGCTGACCCTGAAGTTCATCTGCACCACCGGCAAGCTGCCCGTGCCCTGGCCCACCCTCGTGACCA
CCCTGACCTGGGGCGTGCAGTGCTTCAGCCGCTACCCCGACCACATGAAGCAGCACGACTTCTTCAAGTC
CGCCATGCCCGAAGGCTACGTCCAGGAGCGCACCATCTTCTTCAAGGACGACGGCAACTACAAGACCCGC
GCCGAGGTGAAGTTCGAGGGCGACACCCTGGTGAACCGCATCGAGCTGAAGGGCATCGACTTCAAGGAGG
ACGGCAACATCCTGGGGCACAAGCTGGAGTACAACTACATCAGCCACAACGTCTATATCACCGCCGACAA
GCAGAAGAACGGCATCAAGGCCAACTTCAAGATCCGCCACAACATCGAGGACGGCAGCGTGCAGCTCGCC
GACCACTACCAGCAGAACACCCCCATCGGCGACGGCCCCGTGCTGCTGCCCGACAACCACTACCTGAGCA
CCCAGTCCGCCCTGAGCAAAGACCCCAACGAGAAGCGCGATCACATGGGTCCTGCTGGAGTTCGTGACCG
CCGCCGGGATCACTCTCGGCATGGACGAGCTGTACAAGTCCGGAATTCGTGGTGGATCCGGTGGTAGTGN
GGATCCGGAGTAGCACCATGGTGAGCACGGCCGAGGAGCTGTTCACCGGGGTTGGTGCCCATCCTGGTCG
AGCTGGACGGNNACGTAAACGGCCACANTT
