[The description below was written by a language model from this plasmid's Addgene catalogue record.]
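Description:
pET28CLY2 is a bacterial expression plasmid built on the Novagen pET28 backbone (about 5.2 kb without insert). It is selected with kanamycin and is recorded as high copy. No feature table is provided, so the regulatory elements are not itemised. The pET28 family normally drives expression from a T7 promoter under lac operator control, which fits the listed T7 sequencing primer and the mention of BL21(DE3), a strain that supplies T7 RNA polymerase. DH5alpha is given as the strain for routine propagation.

The roughly 1.67 kb insert encodes a fusion of the cyan fluorescent protein ECFP to the yellow fluorescent protein EYFP. The two are joined by a flexible glycine/serine peptide linker containing two repeats of a six-residue Ser-Gly motif. The cassette was cloned between XbaI and NotI sites, and the record does not say whether these sites survived cloning. An N-terminal His tag contributed by the backbone allows the recombinant protein to be purified by immobilised metal affinity chromatography.

ECFP and EYFP form a standard donor–acceptor pair for Förster resonance energy transfer (FRET), so the fusion serves as a defined tandem FRET construct whose transfer efficiency depends on the length and conformational behaviour of the linker. According to the associated publication title, the plasmid was used in work aimed at a quantitative understanding of energy transfer between fluorescent proteins connected by flexible peptide linkers. The name and the specified repeat number suggest it may be one member of a series with different linker lengths, though the record does not state this. Such proteins are useful as reference standards and design guides for genetically encoded FRET sensors.
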