Addgene plasmid #21761: pET28CLY2
Depositing lab: Maarten Merkx. Depositing organization: Technische Universiteit Eindhoven. Publication: Quantitative understanding of the energy transfer between fluorescent proteins connected via flexible peptide linkers. Evers TH, van Dongen EM, Faesen AC, Meijer EW, Merkx M. Biochemistry. 2006 Nov 7. 45(44):13183-92. 10.1021/bi061288t PubMed 17073440.
Backbone
  Vector backbone: pET28
  Backbone manufacturer: Novagen
  Backbone size w/o insert (bp): 5200
  Vector type: Bacterial Expression
Growth in bacteria
  Bacterial resistance: Kanamycin, 50 μg/mL
  Growth temperature: 37°C
  Growth strain: DH5alpha
  Growth instructions: BL21(DE3)
  Copy number: High Copy
Gene/Insert
  Gene/Insert name: ECFP -EYFP linked by flexible linker containing two SGGSGG repeats
  Insert size (bp): 1670
  Tag / fusion protein: His (N terminal on backbone)
  Cloning method: Restriction Enzyme; 5′ cloning site XbaI (unknown if destroyed); 3′ cloning site NotI (unknown if destroyed)
  Sequencing primers: 5′ T7
Resource information
  A portion of this plasmid was derived from a plasmid made by: ECFP and EYFP genes were obtained from BD Biosciences
Terms and licenses: Academic/Nonprofit Terms; Industry Terms: Not Available to Industry
How to cite: pET28CLY2 was a gift from Maarten Merkx (Addgene plasmid # 21761 ; http://n2t.net/addgene:21761 ; RRID:Addgene_21761)
